Addgene plasmid #70850: pFOSGE_COF1E11
Purpose: Gateway entry clone
Depositing lab: Alexander Stark. Depositing organization: Research Institute of Molecular Pathology (IMP). Publication: Transcriptional regulators form diverse groups with context-dependent regulatory functions. Stampfel G, Kazmar T, Frank O, Wienerroither S, Reiter F, Stark A. Nature. 2015 Nov 9. doi: 10.1038/nature15545. PubMed 26550828.
Backbone
  Vector backbone: pDONR221
  Backbone manufacturer: Invitrogen
  Backbone size w/o insert (bp): 4762
  Vector type: Gateway entry vector
Growth in bacteria
  Bacterial resistance: Kanamycin, 50 μg/mL
  Growth temperature: 37°C
  Growth strain: DH5alpha
  Copy number: High Copy
Gene/Insert
  Gene/Insert name: escl (alt names: FBgn0032391; CG5202, FBtr0080286)
  Species: D. melanogaster (fly)
  Insert size (bp): 1386
  Entrez Gene: escl (a.k.a. Dmel_CG5202, CG5202, CG5202-PA, Dmel\CG5202, ESC, ESC-LIKE, ESC1, ESCL)
  Cloning method: Gateway Cloning
  Sequencing primers: 5′ M13-F20; 3′ M13R
Terms and licenses: Academic/Nonprofit Terms; Industry Terms: Not Available to Industry
How to cite: pFOSGE_COF1E11 was a gift from Alexander Stark (Addgene plasmid # 70850 ; http://n2t.net/addgene:70850 ; RRID:Addgene_70850)
