[The description below was written by a language model from this plasmid's Addgene catalogue record.]
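Description:
pFOSGE_COF1E11 is a Gateway entry clone built on the Invitrogen pDONR221 donor backbone and carrying the Drosophila melanogaster gene escl (esc-like, CG5202) as a 1386 bp insert. It is a bacterial cloning plasmid rather than an expression vector. It is maintained at high copy number in standard E. coli cloning strains such as DH5alpha and selected with kanamycin. The insert was introduced by Gateway recombination. In a pDONR221-derived entry clone this replaces the donor vector's counter-selectable cassette and leaves the open reading frame flanked by attL recombination sites. No feature table is provided, so the exact junctions, the presence or absence of a stop codon, and any added tags cannot be confirmed from the record. M13 forward and reverse primer sites on either side of the insert are listed for sequence verification.

As an entry clone, the plasmid has no recorded promoter driving escl. Its role is to serve as a source from which the coding sequence can be moved by LR recombination into destination vectors that supply promoters, fusion partners or other functional elements. The associated publication concerns the context-dependent regulatory functions of transcriptional regulators, which suggests the clone belongs to a collection of fly transcription factor and cofactor open reading frames made for systematic functional testing. The record itself states the purpose only as "Gateway entry clone". escl is a homologue of extra sex combs, a Polycomb-group component, consistent with its inclusion among candidate transcriptional cofactors.
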