>Addgene plasmid #70850 | pFOSGE_COF1E11 | depositor partial sequence | sequence record 126792 | insert
ATGACCGAAACGAATCCCAGTGAAATATCTCCTCCGAGCGAAGAGCCACCGGCAGAGGACGAATCCACTG
ACCACTCTCCAGCGGAGGCAGTGCTGAGCAATAATTCCTCGAGTGTCTGCAATGTTGTGGAGCCGGATGA
TGAGCACGAAGTTAATTCCGTGGATCGGGAGGACACCGCCAGTTTGTTCAGCACTACTACGACCACCACC
AGAAGCAAATCGCCAAATACACGAAAATTGAACCGCCTGTGTCGGCGGATCAAGGCACCCAAAATGGTTC
AGCCCTTGTACAAATATAGCTCCCATGTCCGCGAGGACCACAACCATCAGATCTTCGGAGTGCAGTTCAA
TCCGTTCCTGGACAGAGGCCAGCCGCAGGTGTTCGCCACCGTTGGCAAGGATCGGGTTTCCATTTATGAG
TGCGAGAGGAGCACCGGACAGGAGTCCTGCGAAGGCATTCGACTGCTGCAAGTCTACGCAGACCCAGATA
CCGATGAAAGTTTCTACACATGCGCTTGGTCCTACGACTCTGTGACCGGCGATCCTGTGCTTGCCGCGGC
TGGTTACCGCGGCGTCATTCGCATATTCAATCCGGTTAAGCACCAGTGCAGCAAAAACTACATTGGTCAC
GGGCACGCCATTAACGAGCTGAAGTTTCATCCGACTAGACCGCAGTTACTTCTGTCCGGCAGCAAGGATC
ACTCCCTGCGCCTTTGGAACATTCAGTCGGACGTGTGTGTGGCGGTTTTCGGCGGCGTAGAAGGACACCG
CGACGAAGTGTTGTCTGTGGACTTTGATTTGCGCGGTGATCGCATCATGTCCAGTGGAATGGATCACTCA
CTGAAGCTCTGGCGACTGGATAAGCCCGATATAAAAGAGGCCATCGAGCTGAGCTCTGGTTTTAGTCCCA
ACAAGAATACGGGTCCGTTTCCCACGATCAAGGAGCACTTTCCGGACTTCTCGACAAGGGATATACATCG
AAATTATGTGGATTGCGTTCAGTGGTTCGGCGACTTTGTCTTTTCGAAATCCTGCGAGAACTCAATTGTT
TGCTGGAAGCCGGGCAAACTTTCAGAATCGTGGCATGAGATTAAGCCACAGGAGTCGGCCACCACGGTGC
TGCATCACTTTGACTACAAGATGTGCGAGATCTGGTTCGTACGCTTCGCCTTCAACGCCTGGCAAAAGAT
TCTGGCCTTGGGCAATCAACTGGGCACAACATTTGTCTGGGAATTGGACTGCAATGATCCCAATTTAACA
AAGTGTAGCCAGCTGGTTCATCCCAAAAGCAACTCCACCATCCGACAGACTTCCTTCTCCAAAGACGGTT
CCATTTTAGTTTGCGTGTGCGACGACAGCACCGTGTGGCGATGGGATCGCGTCAAT
