>Addgene plasmid #70850 | pFOSGE_COF1E11 | addgene partial sequence | sequence record 130792 | M13-F20 5'-TGTAAAACGACGGCCAGT-3'
GATAGTGACCTGTTCGTTGCAACAAATTGATGAGCAATGCTTTTTTATAATGCCAACTTTGTACAAAAAA
GCAGGCTTCATGACCGAAACGAATCCCAGTGAAATATCTCCTCCGAGCGAAGAGCCACCGGCAGAGGACG
AATCCACTGACCACTCTCCAGCGGAGGCAGTGCTGAGCAATAATTCCTCGAGTGTCTGCAATGTTGTGGA
GCCGGATGATGAGCACGAAGTTAATTCCGTGGATCGGGAGGACACCGCCAGTTTGTTCAGCACTACTACG
ACCACCACCAGAAGCAAATCGCCAAATACACGAAAATTGAACCGCCTGTGTCGGCGGATCAAGGCACCCA
AAATGGTTCAGCCCTTGTACAAATATAGCTCCCATGTCCGCGAGGACCACAACCATCAGATCTTCGGAGT
GCAGTTCAATCCGTTCCTGGACAGAGGCCAGCCGCAGGTGTTCGCCACCGTTGGCAAGGATCGGGTTTCC
ATTTATGAGTGCGAGAGGAGCACCGGACAGGAGTCCTGCGAAGGCATTCGACTGCTGCAAGTCTACGCAG
ACCCAGATACCGATGAAAGTTTCTACACATGCGCTTGGTCCTACGACTCTGTGACCGGCGATCCTGTGCT
TGCCGCGGCTGGTTACCGCGGCGTCATTCGCATATTCAATCCGGTTAAGCACCAGTGCAGCAAAAACTAC
ATTGGTCACGGGCACGCCATTAACGAGCTGAAGTTTCATCCGACTAGACCGCAGTTACTTCTGTCCGGCA
GCAAGGATCACTCCCTGCGCCTTTGGAACATTCAGTCGGACGTGTGTGTGGCGGTT
