>Addgene plasmid #70850 | pFOSGE_COF1E11 | addgene partial sequence | sequence record 131970 | M13-Rev 5'-CAGGAAACAGCTATGACC-3'
GATTTTATTTTGACTGATAGTGACCTGTTCGTTGCAACAAATTGATAAGCAATGCTTTCTTATAATGCCA
ACTTTGTACAAGAAAGCTGGGTCATTGACGCGATCCCATCGCCACACGGTGCTGTCGTCGCACACGCAAA
CTAAAATGGAACCGTCTTTGGAGAAGGAAGTCTGTCGGATGGTGGAGTTGCTTTTGGGATGAACCAGCTG
GCTACACTTTGTTAAATTGGGATCATTGCAGTCCAATTCCCAGACAAATGTTGTGCCCAGTTGATTGCCC
AAGGCCAGAATCTTTTGCCAGGCGTTGAAGGCGAAGCGTACGAACCAGATCTCGCACATCTTGTAGTCAA
AGTGATGCAGCACCGTGGTGGCCGACTCCTGTGGCTTAATCTCATGCCACGATTCTGAAAGTTTGCCCGG
CTTCCAGCAAACAATTGAGTTCTCGCAGGATTTCGAAAAGACAAAGTCGCCGAACCACTGAACGCAATCC
ACATAATTTCGATGTATATCCCTTGTCGAGAAGTCCGGAAAGTGCTCCTTGATCGTGGGAAACGGACCCG
TATTCTTGTTGGGACTAAAACCAGAGCTCAGCTCGATGGCCTCTTTTATATCGGGCTTATCCAGTCGCCA
GAGCTTCAGTGAGTGATCCATTCCACTGGACATGATGCGATCACCGCGCAAATCAAAGTCCACAGACAAC
ACTTCGTCGCGGTGTCCTTCTACGCCGCCGAAAACCGCCACACACACGTCCGACTGAATGTTCCAAAGGC
GCAGGGAGTGATCCTTGCTGCCGGACAGAA
